>Addgene plasmid #130189 | pRDAX-VALENTIA-008 LifeAct-Eos//BsaI | addgene full sequence | sequence record 273335 | Addgene NGS Result
CTTTCTGCTATGGAGGTCAGGTATGATTTAAAGGTCTCATAGGTCTTGTATTCAGTCTCGCACTTTAGAC
ATGGTCTTCTGCTGCCCGTGGTCCTCTATTCGTCGGATGTTCTGTCGATTCTTCCTGTCTATCTGGACTG
GATCTGATATCATCGTCGACATTGATTATTGACTAGTTATTAATAGTAATCAATTACGGGGTCATTAGTT
CATAGCCCATATATGGAGTTCCGCGTTACATAACTTACGGTAAATGGCCCGCCTGGCTGACCGCCCAACG
ACCCCCGCCCATTGACGTCAATAATGACGTATGTTCCCATAGTAACGCCAATAGGGACTTTCCATTGACG
TCAATGGGTGGAGTATTTACGGTAAACTGCCCACTTGGCAGTACATCAAGTGTATCATATGCCAAGTACG
CCCCCTATTGACGTCAATGACGGTAAATGGCCCGCCTGGCATTATGCCCAGTACATGACCTTATGGGACT
TTCCTACTTGGCAGTACATCTACGTATTAGTCATCGCTATTACCATGGTCGAGGTGAGCCCCACGTTCTG
CTTCACTCTCCCCATCTCCCCCCCCTCCCCACCCCCAATTTTGTATTTATTTATTTTTTAATTATTTTGT
GCAGCGATGGGGGCGGGGGGGGGGGGGGCGCGCGCCAGGCGGGGCGGGGSGGGGSGRGGGGCGGGGCGGG
GCGAGGCGGAGAGGTGCGGCGGCAGCCAATCAGAGCGGCGCGCTCCGAAAGTTTCCTTTTATGGCGAGGC
GGCGGCGGCGGCGGCCCTATAAAAAGCGAAGCGCGCGGCGGGCGGGAGTCGCTGCGTTGGGACGCCACCA
TGGGCGTGGCCGACCTGATCAAGAAGTTCGAGAGCATCAGCAAGGAGGAGGGCGGGTCAGGCGGCAGCTC
AGCGATCAAACCCGACATGAAGATCAACCTCCGAATGGAAGGCAACGTAAACGGCCATCACTTCGTGATT
GATGGCGATGGCACAGGGAAGCCATTTGAGGGGAAACAAAGCATGGATCTGGAGGTGAAGGAAGGTGGTC
CTCTGCCTTTTGCCTTCGACATACTGACTACAGCCTTTCACTATGGGAATCGCGTGTTTGTCGAGTATCC
CGACCATATACAGGATTACTTCAAGCAGAGTTTCCCGAAAGGCTATAGCTGGGAAAGGTCCCTCACATTT
GAGGATGGAGGGATTTGCATTGCAAGAAACGACATCACCATGGAAGGAGACACCTTCTACAACAAGGTTC
GGTTCCATGGGACAAATTTCCCCGCTAATGGTCCTGTGATGCAGAAGAAAACCCTGAAGTGGGAACCATC
CACTGAGAAGATGTACGTGAGAGATGGAGTACTGACGGGTGACATTCACGCTGCACTGCTGTTGGAGGGC
AATGCCCACTATCGGTGTGATTTTCGCACTACCTACAAGGCCAAAGAGAAAGGCGTCAAACTCCCTGGAT
ACCACCTTGTCGATCATTGCATCGAGATCCTTTCTCACGACAAGGACTACAACAAGGTGAAGCTGTATGA
ACATGCCGTTGCTCACTCTGGATTGCCAGACAATGCAAGGCGTTCAGGCTCTGATTAAGGCGCCAGGTAC
ATCTCCAATACGGCGTCTTGCATAGAGAACACGATTAGCACACCGGTTACCCACGTGATGCCCGAACGGA
CCCATGTCATGCCAGAGCGCACTGGTAACTTGTTTATTGCAGCTTATAATGGTTACAAATAAAGCAATAG
CATCACAAATTTCACAAATAAAGCATTTTTTTCACTGCATTCTAGTTGTGGTTTGTCCAAACTCATCAAT
GTATCTTATCATGTCTGTCGTCGAATTCGAGTTGGCGCGCCTGTCATTCTAAATCTCTCTTTCAGCCTAA
AGCTTTTTCCCCGTATCCCCCCAGGTGTCTGCAGGCTCAAAGAGCAGCGAGAAGCGTTCAGAGGAAAGCG
ATCCCGTGCCACCTTCCCCGTGCCCGGGCTGTCCCCGCACGCTGCCGGCTCGGGGATGCGGGGGGAGCGC
CGGACCGGAGCGGAGCCCCGGGCGGCTCGCTGCTGCCCCCTAGCGGGGGAGGGACGTAATTACATCCCTG
GGGGCTTTGGGAGGGGGCTGTCCCCGTGAGCTCCCAGGCGCGCCTGTCATTCTAAATCTCTCTTTCAGCC
TAAAGCTTTTTCCCCGTATCCCCCCAGGTGTCTGCAGGCTCAAAGAGCAGCGAGAAGCGTTCAGAGGAAA
GCGATCCCGTGCCACCTTCCCCGTGCCCGGGCTGTCCCCGCACGCTGCCGGCTCGGGGATGCGGGGGGAG
CGCCGGACCGGAGCGGAGCCCCGGGCGGCTCGCTGCTGCCCCCTAGCGGGGGAGGGACGTAATTACATCC
CTGGGGGCTTTGGGGGGGGGCTGTCCCCGTGAGCTCCCAGGCGCGCCAACTCGGTACCTCACCCGATTCT
CATCATGGAGACACATCAGGACATCTCCAATACCGCCATGGAAACGCACCAAGATGCGACTGCTCTTCTG
CCAGTGACGGCATTCGTCTGCAAGATTAACGGCATACAGAAAGAAACGATGAGACCCATTCAGGACGAGC
CTCAGACTCCAGCGTAACTGGACTGCAATCAACTCACTGGCTCACCTTCACGGGTGGGCCTTTCTTCGGT
AGAAAATCAAAGGATCTTCTTGAGATCCTTTTTTTCTGCGCGTAATCTGCTGCTTGCAAACAAAAAAACC
ACCGCTACCAGCGGTGGTTTGTTTGCCGGATCAAGAGCTACCAACTCTTTTTCCGAGGTAACTGGCTTCA
GCAGAGCGCAGATACCAAATACTGTTCTTCTAGTGTAGCCGTAGTTAGGCCACCACTTCAAGAACTCTGT
AGCACCGCCTACATACCTCGCTCTGCTAATCCTGTTACCAGTGGCTGCTGCCAGTGGCGATAAGTCGTGT
CTTACCGGGTTGGACTCAAGACGATAGTTACCGGATAAGGCGCAGCGGTCGGGCTGAACGGGGGGTTCGT
GCACACAGCCCAGCTTGGAGCGAACGACCTACACCGAACTGAGATACCTACAGCGTGAGCTATGAGAAAG
CGCCACGCTTCCCGAAGGGAGAAAGGCGGACAGGTATCCGGTAAGCGGCAGGGTCGGAACAGGAGAGCGC
ACGAGGGAGCTTCCAGGGGGAAACGCCTGGTATCTTTATAGTCCTGTCGGGTTTCGCCACCTCTGACTTG
AGCATCGATTTTTGTGATGCTCGTCAGGGGGGCGGAGCCTATGGAAAAACGCCAGCAACGCAGAAAGGCC
CACCCGAAGGTGAGCCAGGTGATTACATTTGGGCCCTCATTACCAATGCTTAATCAGTGAGGCACCTATC
TCAGCGATCTGTCTATTTCGTTCATCCATAGTTGCCTGACTCCCCGTCGTGTAGATAACTACGATGCGGG
AGGGCTTACCATCTGGCCCCAGTGCTGCAATGATACCGCGAGAACCACGCTCACCGGCTCCAGATTTATC
AGCAATAAACCAGCCAGCCGGGAGGGCCGAGCGCAGAAGTGATCCTGCAACTTTATCCGCCTCCATCCAG
TCTATTAATTGTTGCCGGGAAGCTAGAGTAAGTAGTTCGCCAGTTAATAGTTTGCGCAACGTTGTTGCCA
TTGCTACAGGCATCGTGGTGTCACGCTCGTCGTTTGGTATGGCTTCATTCAGCTCCGGTTCCCAACGATC
AAGGCGAGTTACATGATCCCCCATGTTGTGCAAAAAAGCGGTTAGCTCCTTCGGTCCTCCGATCGTTGCC
AGAAGTAAGTTGGCCGCAGTGTTATCACTCATGGTTATGGCAGCACTGCATAATTCTCTTACTGTCATGC
CATCCGTGAGATGCTTTTCTGTGACTGGTGAGTACTCAACCAAGTCATTCTGAGAATAGTGTATGCGGCG
ACCGAGTTGCTCTTGCCCGGCGTCAATACGGGATAATACCGCGCCACATAGCAGAACTTTAAAAGTGCTC
ATCATTGGAAAACGTTCTTCGGGGCGTAAACTCTCAAGGATCTTACCGCTGTTGAGATCCAGTTCGATGT
AACCCACTCGTGCACCCAACTGATCTTCAGCATCTTTTACTTTCACCAGCGTTTCTGGGTGAGCAAAAAC
AGGAAGGCAAAATGCCGCAAAAAAGGGAATAAGGGCGACACGGAAATGTTGAATACTCATTTTAGCTTCC
TTAGCTCCTGAAAATCTCGATAACTCAAAAAATACGCCCGGTAGTGATCTTATTTCATTATGGTGAAAGT
TGGAACCTCTTACGTGCCGATCAAGTCAAAAGCCTCCGGTCGGAGGCTTTTGA
Features (pLannotate 1.2.2; 10 found; start..end, strand, type, name):
    158..537     +  enhancer       CMV enhancer: human cytomegalovirus immediate early enhancer
    539..814     +  promoter       chicken β-actin promoter: No description available
    909..1583    +  CDS            mEosFP-M159A: mEosFP-M159A is a basic (constitutively fluorescent) green fluorescent protein published in 2011, derived from Lobophyllia hemprichii. It has low acid sensitivity.
   1707..1828    +  polyA_signal   SV40 poly(A) signal: SV40 polyadenylation signal
   2629..2658    +  terminator     T3Te terminator: phage T3 early transcription terminator
   2680..3267    +  rep_origin     ori: high-copy-number ColE1/pMB1/pBR322/pUC origin of replication
   3279..3306    -  terminator     T7Te terminator: phage T7 early transcription terminator
   3330..4190    -  CDS            AmpR: β-lactamase; bla; confers resistance to ampicillin, carbenicillin, and related antibiotics
   4191..4293    -  promoter       cat promoter: promoter of the E. coli cat gene encoding chloramphenicol acetyltransferase
   4294..2       -  terminator     tonB terminator (across the origin): bidirectional E. coli tonB-P14 transcription terminator
