[The description below was written by a language model from this plasmid's Addgene catalogue record and pLannotate feature annotations shown in this document.]
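Description:
pRDAX-VALENTIA-008 LifeAct-Eos//BsaI is a small (about 4.3 kb) custom-built synthetic biology plasmid deposited as an extension to the EMMA modular assembly toolkit for building mammalian expression vectors. It is maintained in E. coli as a high-copy plasmid through a ColE1/pUC-type origin and is selected with ampicillin. In the annotation, the β-lactamase gene is driven by the cat promoter. The bacterial maintenance elements are flanked by transcription terminators (T3Te, T7Te and the bidirectional tonB terminator), an arrangement typical of synthetic backbones that insulates the origin and marker from read-through into or out of the cargo region.

The payload is a complete mammalian expression unit. A CMV immediate-early enhancer joined to the chicken β-actin promoter (a CAG-style hybrid giving strong constitutive expression) sits upstream of an Eos-family coding sequence, followed by an SV40 polyadenylation signal. The annotation tool matched the fluorescent protein to an mEosFP variant derived from Lobophyllia hemprichii; the exact Eos version intended by the depositor is not stated. LifeAct, a short F-actin-binding peptide, is named in the catalogue entry but is not annotated separately. It may lie in the short unannotated stretch between the promoter and the Eos reading frame, though the table does not confirm this. The catalogue lists mouse as the insert species, which does not match the coral origin of Eos.

The "//BsaI" in the name suggests a Type IIS (Golden Gate-style) cloning feature, but neither the sites nor their role are annotated, and the cloning sites are recorded as unknown. A LifeAct-Eos fusion would typically be used to label filamentous actin in live mammalian cells.
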