Addgene plasmid #130189: pRDAX-VALENTIA-008 LifeAct-Eos//BsaI
Purpose: EMMA Kit # 1000000119 extension
Depositing lab: Gary Lewin. Depositing organization: Max-Delbrueck-Centrum fuer Molekulare Medizin (MDC).
Backbone
  Vector backbone: custom built
  Vector type: Synthetic Biology
Growth in bacteria
  Bacterial resistance: Ampicillin, 100 μg/mL
  Growth temperature: 37°C
  Growth strain: DH5alpha
  Copy number: High Copy
Gene/Insert
  Gene/Insert name: LifeAct-Eos
  Species: M. musculus (mouse)
  Cloning method: Restriction Enzyme; 5′ cloning site unknown (unknown if destroyed); 3′ cloning site unknown (unknown if destroyed)
Terms and licenses: Academic/Nonprofit Terms; Industry Terms: Not Available to Industry
How to cite: pRDAX-VALENTIA-008 LifeAct-Eos//BsaI was a gift from Gary Lewin (Addgene plasmid # 130189 ; http://n2t.net/addgene:130189 ; RRID:Addgene_130189)
